Addgene plasmid #90007: pcDNA5-Flag-BRD4-7D
Purpose: expresses 7D mutant BRD4
Depositing lab: Kornelia Polyak. Depositing organization: Dana-Farber Cancer Institute. Publication: Response and resistance to BET bromodomain inhibitors in triple-negative breast cancer. Shu S, Lin CY, He HH, Witwicki RM, Tabassum DP, Roberts JM, Janiszewska M, Huh SJ, Liang Y, Ryan J, Doherty E, Mohammed H, Guo H, Stover DG, Ekram MB, Peluffo G, Brown J, D'Santos C, Krop IE, Dillon D, McKeown M, Ott C, Qi J, Ni M, Rao PK, Duarte M, Wu SY, Chiang CM, Anders L, Young RA, Winer EP, Letai A, Barry WT, Carroll JS, Long HW, Brown M, Liu XS, Meyer CA, Bradner JE, Polyak K. Nature. 2016 Jan 21;529(7586):413-7. doi: 10.1038/nature16508. Epub 2016 Jan 6. PubMed 26735014.
Backbone
  Vector backbone: pcDNA5 frt/to
  Backbone size w/o insert (bp): 5137
  Total vector size (bp): 9226
  Vector type: Mammalian Expression
  Selectable markers: Hygromycin
Growth in bacteria
  Bacterial resistance: Ampicillin, 100 μg/mL
  Growth temperature: 37°C
  Growth strain: DH5alpha
  Copy number: Unknown
Gene/Insert
  Gene/Insert name: BRD4
  Species: H. sapiens (human)
  Insert size (bp): 4089
  Mutation: Changed 484S to 484D, 488S to 488D, 492S to 492D, 494S to 494D, 498S to 498D, 499S to 499D, 503S to 503D
  Entrez Gene: BRD4 (a.k.a. CAP, CDLS6, FSHRG4, HUNK1, HUNKI, MCAP)
  Tag / fusion protein: Flag (N terminal on insert)
Terms and licenses: Academic/Nonprofit Terms; Industry Terms: Not Available to Industry
How to cite: pcDNA5-Flag-BRD4-7D was a gift from Kornelia Polyak (Addgene plasmid # 90007 ; http://n2t.net/addgene:90007 ; RRID:Addgene_90007)
