[The description below was written by a language model from this plasmid's Addgene catalogue record and pLannotate feature annotations shown in this document.]
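Description:
pcDNA5-Flag-BRD4-7D is a mammalian expression plasmid built on the pcDNA5 FRT/TO backbone that encodes human BRD4 carrying an N-terminal Flag tag. The roughly 4.1 kb BRD4 coding sequence bears seven serine-to-aspartate substitutions, at residues 484, 488, 492, 494, 498, 499 and 503. This is the "7D" mutant; replacing a cluster of serines with acidic residues is a common way to mimic constitutive phosphorylation, although the record itself says only that the plasmid expresses 7D mutant BRD4. Transcription is driven by the CMV immediate-early enhancer and promoter. Short tet operator matches lie immediately downstream of the promoter, consistent with the tetracycline-regulated "TO" design, in which expression is repressed in cells that supply Tet repressor and induced with tetracycline or doxycycline. In cells lacking the repressor, the promoter behaves constitutively. A bovine growth hormone polyadenylation signal terminates the transcript.

Downstream of the expression cassette, an FRT site sits directly in front of a hygromycin resistance gene followed by an SV40 polyadenylation signal. No full promoter is annotated ahead of this gene. In this type of backbone, FLP-mediated recombination into a genomic FRT site in a suitable host line is what places the marker under a promoter, allowing hygromycin selection of single-copy, isogenic stable integrants. The plasmid can also be used for transient transfection.

For propagation in E. coli it carries a high-copy ColE1/pUC-type origin and an ampicillin resistance gene with its own promoter. The assembled sequence record (9,333 nt) is slightly longer than the catalogued total size (9,226 bp). The associated publication concerns response and resistance to BET bromodomain inhibitors in triple-negative breast cancer.
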