Features (pLannotate 1.2.2; 22 found; start..end, strand, type, name):
    107..486     +  enhancer       CMV enhancer: human cytomegalovirus immediate early enhancer
    487..690     +  promoter       CMV promoter: human cytomegalovirus (CMV) immediate early promoter
    692..711     +  promoter       PLtetO-1 promoter (fragment): modified phage lambda PL promoter with tet operator sites (Lutz and Bujard, 1997)
    713..732     +  promoter       PLtetO-1 promoter (fragment): modified phage lambda PL promoter with tet operator sites (Lutz and Bujard, 1997)
    740..773     +  promoter       TRE3GV promoter (fragment): 3rd-generation Tet-responsive promoter that can be activated by binding of Tet-On® 3G, optimized for retroviral and lentiviral vectors
    864..890     +  CDS            3xFLAG (fragment): three tandem FLAG® epitope tags
    894..4979    +  CDS            BRD4 (sequence partly withheld): BRD4_HUMAN - Also known as HUNK1. Experimental evidence at protein level: Swiss-Prot protein existence level 1. [Isoform B]: Acts as a chromatin insulator in the DNA damage response pathway. Inhibits DNA damage response signaling by recruiting the condensin-2 complex to acetylated histones, leading to chromatin structure remodeling, insulating the region from DNA damage response by limiting spreading of histone H2AX/H2A.x phosphorylation. From Homo sapiens (Human).
   5163..5387    +  polyA_signal   bGH poly(A) signal: bovine growth hormone polyadenylation signal
   5391..5412    +  promoter       SV40 promoter (fragment): SV40 enhancer and early promoter
   5433..5666    +  rep_origin     f1 ori (fragment) (sequence partly withheld): f1 bacteriophage origin of replication; arrow indicates direction of (+) strand synthesis
   5671..5718    +  protein_bind   FRT: FLP-mediated recombination occurs in the 8-bp core sequence TCTAGAAA (Turan and Bode, 2011). FLP recombinase from the Saccharomyces cerevisiae 2μ plasmid
   5726..6748    +  CDS            HygR: aminoglycoside phosphotransferase from E. coli; aph(4)-Ia; confers resistance to hygromycin
   6758..6883    +  CDS            ble (fragment): BLE_KLEPN - Experimental evidence at protein level: Swiss-Prot protein existence level 1. Binding protein with a strong affinity to the bleomycin family of antibiotics. Binds to CL990; an antimitotic-antibiotic compound. From Klebsiella pneumoniae.
   6878..6999    +  polyA_signal   SV40 poly(A) signal: SV40 polyadenylation signal
   7072..7088    -  protein_bind   lac operator: The lac repressor binds to the lac operator to inhibit transcription in E. coli. This inhibition can be relieved by adding lactose or isopropyl-β-D-thiogalactopyranoside (IPTG). lac repressor encoded by lacI
   7096..7126    -  promoter       lac promoter: promoter for the E. coli lac operon
   7141..7162    -  protein_bind   CAP binding site: CAP binding activates transcription in the presence of cAMP. E. coli catabolite activator protein
   7175..7267    -  CDS            lacI (fragment): lac repressor; lacI; The lac repressor binds to the lac operator to inhibit transcription in E. coli. This inhibition can be relieved by adding lactose or isopropyl-β-D-thiogalactopyranoside (IPTG).
   7450..8038    -  rep_origin     ori: high-copy-number ColE1/pMB1/pBR322/pUC origin of replication
   8209..9069    -  CDS            AmpR: β-lactamase; bla; confers resistance to ampicillin, carbenicillin, and related antibiotics
   9070..9174    -  promoter       AmpR promoter: bla
   9233..9285    -  misc_feature   bom (fragment): basis of mobility region from pBR322
>Addgene plasmid #90007 | pcDNA5-Flag-BRD4-7D | addgene full sequence | sequence record 180556 | Addgene Assembled NGS Result
ATTTAAGCTACAACAAGGCAAGGCTTGACCGACAATTGCATGAAGAATCTGCTTAGGGTTAGGCGTTTTG
CGCTGCTTCGCGATGTACGGGCCAGATATACGCGTTGACATTGATTATTGACTAGTTATTAATAGTAATC
AATTACGGGGTCATTAGTTCATAGCCCATATATGGAGTTCCGCGTTACATAACTTACGGTAAATGGCCCG
CCTGGCTGACCGCCCAACGACCCCCGCCCATTGACGTCAATAATGACGTATGTTCCCATAGTAACGCCAA
TAGGGACTTTCCATTGACGTCAATGGGTGGAGTATTTACGGTAAACTGCCCACTTGGCAGTACATCAAGT
GTATCATATGCCAAGTACGCCCCCTATTGACGTCAATGACGGTAAATGGCCCGCCTGGCATTATGCCCAG
TACATGACCTTATGGGACTTTCCTACTTGGCAGTACATCTACGTATTAGTCATCGCTATTACCATGGTGA
TGCGGTTTTGGCAGTACATCAATGGGCGTGGATAGCGGTTTGACTCACGGGGATTTCCAAGTCTCCACCC
CATTGACGTCAATGGGAGTTTGTTTTGGCACCAAAATCAACGGGACTTTCCAAAATGTCGTAACAACTCC
GCCCCATTGACGCAAATGGGCGGTAGGCGTGTACGGTGGGAGGTCTATATAAGCAGAGCTCTCCCTATCA
GTGATAGAGATCTCCCTATCAGTGATAGAGATCGTCGACGAGCTCGTTTAGTGAACCGTCAGATCGCCTG
GAGACGCCATCCACGCTGTTTTGACCTCCATAGAAGACACCGGGACCGATCCAGCCTCCGGACTCTAGCG
TTTAAACTTAAGCTTCCACCATGGATTACAAGGATGACGACGATAAGGGATCTATGTCTGCGGAGAGCGG
CCCTGGGACGAGATTGAGAAATCTGCCAGTAATGGGGGATGGACTAGAAACTTCCCAAATGTCTACAACA
CAGGCCCAGGCCCAACCCCAGCCAGCCAACGCAGCCAGCACCAACCCCCCGCCCCCAGAGACCTCCAACC
CTAACAAGCCCAAGAGGCAG
[300 nt withheld, positions 1071-1370]
AAAATAAATGAGCTACCCACAGAAGAAACCGAGATCATGATAGTCCAGGCAAAAGGAAGAGGACGTGGGA
GGAAAGAAACAGGGACAGCAAAACCTGGCGTTTCCACGGTACCAAACACAACTCAAGCATCGACTCCTCC
GCAGACCCAGACCCCTCAGCCGAATCCTCCTCCTGTGCAGGCCACGCCTCACCCCTTCCCTGCCGTCACC
CCGGACCTCATCGTCCAGACCCCTGTCATGACAGTGGTGCCTCCCCAGCCACTGCAGACGCCCCCGCCAG
TGCCCCCCCAGCCACAACCCCCACCCGCTCCAGCTCCCCAGCCCGTACAGAGCCACCCACCCATCATCGC
GGCCACCCCACAGCCTGTGAAGACAAAGAAGGGAGTGAAGAGGAAAGCAGACACCACCACCCCCACCACC
ATTGACCCCATTCACGAGCCACCCTCGCTGCCCCCGGAGCCCAAGACCACCAAGCTGGGCCAGCGGCGGG
AGAGCAGCCGGCCTGTGAAACCTCCAAAGAAGGACGTGCCCGACTCTCAGCAGCACCCAGCACCAGAGAA
GAGCAGCAAGGTCTCGGAGCAGCTCAAGTGCTGCAGCGGCATCCTCAAGGAGATGTTTGCCAAGAAGCAC
GCCGCCTACGCCTGGCCCTTCTACAAGCCTGTGGACGTGGAGGCACTGGGCCTACACGACTACTGTGACA
TCATCAAGCACCCCATGGACATGAGCACAATCAAGTCTAAACTGGAGGCCCGTGAGTACCGTGATGCTCA
GGAGTTTGGTGCTGACGTCCGATTGATGTTCTCCAACTGCTATAAGTACAACCCTCCTGACCATGAGGTG
GTGGCCATGGCCCGCAAGCTCCAGGATGTGTTCGAAATGCGCTTTGCCAAGATGCCGGACGAGCCTGAGG
AGCCAGTGGTGGCCGTGTCCTCCCCGGCAGTGCCCCCTCCCACCAAGGTTGTGGCCCCGCCCGATTCCAG
CGACGACAGCAGCGATGCCTCCGCGGACAGTGACGCTGCGACTGATGACGCTGAGGAGGAGCGAGCCCAG
CGGCTGGCTGAGCTCCAGGAGCAGCTCAAAGCCGTGCACGAGCAGCTTGCAGCCCTCTCTCAGCCCCAGC
AGAACAAACCAAAGAAAAAGGAGAAAGACAAGAAGGAAAAGAAAAAAGAAAAGCACAAAAGGAAAGAGGA
AGTGGAAGAGAATAAAAAAAGCAAAGCCAAGGAACCTCCTCCTAAAAAGACGAAGAAAAATAATAGCAGC
AACAGCAATGTGAGCAAGAAGGAGCCAGCGCCCATGAAGAGCAAGCCCCCTCCCACGTATGAG
[249 nt withheld, positions 2694-2942]
GAGAAAGTTGATGTGATTGCCGGCTCCTCCAAGATGAAGGGCTTCTCGTCCTCAGAGTCGGAGAGCTCCA
GTGAGTCCAGCTCCTCTGACAGCGAAGACTCCGAAACAGAGATGGCTCCGAAGTCAAAAAAGAAGGGGCA
CCCCGGGAGGGAGCAGAAGAAGCACCATCATCACCACCATCAGCAGATGCAGCAGGCCCCGGCTCCTGTG
CCCCAGCAGCCGCCCCCGCCTCCCCAGCAGCCCCCACCGCCTCCACCTCCGCAGCAGCAACAGCAGCCGC
CACCCCCGCCTCCCCCACCCTCCATGCCGCAGCAGGCAGCCCCGGCGATGAAGTCCTCGCCCCCACCCTT
CATTGCCACCCAGGTGCCCGTCCTGGAGCCCCAGCTCCCAGGCAGCGTCTTTGACCCCATCGGCCACTTC
ACCCAGCCCATCCTGCACCTGCCGCAGCCTGAGCTGCCCCCTCACCTGCCCCAGCCGCCTGAGCACAGCA
CTCCACCCCATCTCAACCAGCACGCAGTGGTCTCTCCTCCAGCTTTGCACAACGCACTACCCCAGCAGCC
ATCACGGCCCAGCAACCGAGCCGCTGCCCTGCCTCCCAAGCCCGCCCGGCCCCCAGCCGTGTCACCAGCC
TTGACCCAAACACCCCTGCTCCCACAGCCCCCCATGGCCCAACCCCCCCAAGTGCTGCTGGAGGATGAAG
AGCCACCTGCCCCACCCCTCACCTCCATGCAGATGCAGCTGTACCTGCAGCAGCTGCAGAAGGTGCAGCC
CCCTACGCCGCTACTCCCTTCCGTGAAGGTGCAGTCCCAGCCCCCACCCCCCCTGCCGCCCCCACCCCAC
CCCTCTGTGCAGCAGCAGCTGCAGCAGCAGCCGCCACCACCCCCACCACCCCAGCCCCAGCCTCCACCCC
AGCAGCAGCATCAGCCCCCTCCACGGCCCGTGCACTTGCAGCCCATGCAGTTTTCCACCCACATCCAACA
GCCCCCGCCACCCCAGGGCCAGCAGCCCCCCCATCCGCCCCCAGGCCAGCAGCCACCCCCGCCGCAGCCT
GCCAAGCCTCAGCAAGTCATCCAGCACCACCATTCACCCCGGCACCACAAGTCGGACCCCTACTCAACCG
GTCACCTCCGCGAAGCCCCCTCCCCGCTTATGATACATTCCCCCCAGATGTCACAGTTCCAGAGCCTGAC
CCACCAGTCTCCACCCCAGCAAAACGTCCAGCCTAAGAAACAGGAGCTGCGTGCTGCCTCCGTGGTCCAG
CCCCAGCCCCTCGTGGTGGTGAAGGAGGAGAAGATCCACTCACCCATCATCCGCAGCGAGCCCTTCAGCC
CCTCGCTGCGGCCGGAGCCCCCCAAGCACCCGGAGAGCATCAAGGCCCCCGTCCACCTGCCCCAGCGGCC
GGAAATGAAGCCTGTGGATGTCGGGAGGCCTGTGATCCGGCCCCCAGAGCAGAACGCACCGCCACCAGGG
GCCCCTGACAAGGACAAACAGAAACAGGAGCCGAAGACTCCAGTTGCGCCCAAAAAGGACCTGAAAATCA
AGAACATGGGCTCCTGGGCCAGCCTAGTGCAGAAGCATCCGACCACCCCCTCCTCCACAGCCAAGTCATC
CAGCGACAGCTTCGAGCAGTTCCGCCGCGCCGCTCGGGAGAAAGAGGAGCGTGAGAAGGCCCTGAAGGCT
CAGGCCGAGCACGCTGAGAAGGAGAAGGAGCGGCTGCGGCAGGAGCGCATGAGGAGCCGAGAGGACGAGG
ATGCGCTGGAGCAGGCCCGGCGGGCCCATGAGGAGGCACGTCGGCGCCAGGAGCAGCAGCAGCAGCAGCG
CCAGGAGCAACAGCAGCAGCAGCAACAGCAAGCAGCTGCGGTGGCTGCCGCCGCCACCCCACAGGCCCAG
AGCTCCCAGCCCCAGTCCATGCTGGACCAGCAGAGGGAGTTGGCCCGGAAGCGGGAGCAGGAGCGAAGAC
GCCGGGAAGCCATGGCAGCTACCATTGACATGAATTTCCAGAGTGATCTATTGTCAATATTTGAAGAAAA
TCTTTTCTGAGCGCACCTAGGTGGCTTCTGACTTTGATTTTCTGGCAAAACATTGACTTTCCATAGTGTT
AGGGGCGGTGGTGGAGGTGGGATCAGCGGCCAGGGGATGCCTCAGGGCCTGGCCCTCCTGCATGCAAGCT
TCAGCTGCTCGAGTCTAGAGGGCCCGTTTAAACCCGCTGATCAGCCTCGACTGTGCCTTCTAGTTGCCAG
CCATCTGTTGTTTGCCCCTCCCCCGTGCCTTCCTTGACCCTGGAAGGTGCCACTCCCACTGTCCTTTCCT
AATAAAATGAGGAAATTGCATCGCATTGTCTGAGTAGGTGTCATTCTATTCTGGGGGGTGGGGTGGGGCA
GGACAGCAAGGGGGAGGATTGGGAAGACAATAGCAGGCATGCTGGGGATGCGGTGGGCTCTATGGCTTCT
GAGGCGGAAAGAACCAGCTGGGGCTCTAGGGGGTATCCCC
[124 nt withheld, positions 5433-5556]
C
[91 nt withheld, positions 5558-5648]
AGGGTGATGGTTCACGTACCTAGAAGTTCCTATTCCGAAGTTCCTATTCTCTAGAAAGTATAGGAACTTC
CTTGGCCAAAAAGCCTGAACTCACCGCGACGTCTGTCGAGAAGTTTCTGATCGAAAAGTTCGACAGCGTC
TCCGACCTGATGCAGCTCTCGGAGGGCGAAGAATCTCGTGCTTTCAGCTTCGATGTAGGAGGGCGTGGAT
ATGTCCTGCGGGTAAATAGCTGCGCCGATGGTTTCTACAAAGATCGTTATGTTTATCGGCACTTTGCATC
GGCCGCGCTCCCGATTCCGGAAGTGCTTGACATTGGGGAATTCAGCGAGAGCCTGACCTATTGCATCTCC
CGCCGTGCACAGGGTGTCACGTTGCAAGACCTGCCTGAAACCGAACTGCCCGCTGTTCTGCAGCCGGTCG
CGGAGGCCATGGATGCGATCGCTGCGGCCGATCTTAGCCAGACGAGCGGGTTCGGCCCATTCGGACCGCA
AGGAATCGGTCAATACACTACATGGCGTGATTTCATATGCGCGATTGCTGATCCCCATGTGTATCACTGG
CAAACTGTGATGGACGACACCGTCAGTGCGTCCGTCGCGCAGGCTCTCGATGAGCTGATGCTTTGGGCCG
AGGACTGCCCCGAAGTCCGGCACCTCGTGCACGCGGATTTCGGCTCCAACAATGTCCTGACGGACAATGG
CCGCATAACAGCGGTCATTGACTGGAGCGAGGCGATGTTCGGGGATTCCCAATACGAGGTCGCCAACATC
TTCTTCTGGAGGCCGTGGTTGGCTTGTATGGAGCAGCAGACGCGCTACTTCGAGCGGAGGCATCCGGAGC
TTGCAGGATCGCCGCGGCTCCGGGCGTATATGCTCCGCATTGGTCTTGACCAACTCTATCAGAGCTTGGT
TGACGGCAATTTCGATGATGCAGCTTGGGCGCAGGGTCGATGCGACGCAATCGTCCGATCCGGAGCCGGG
ACTGTCGGGCGTACACAAATCGCCCGCAGAAGCGCGGCCGTCTGGACCGATGGCTGTGTAGAAGTACTCG
CCGATAGTGGAAACCGACGCCCCAGCACTCGTCCGAGGGCAAAGGAATAGCACGTACTACGAGATTTCGA
TTCCACCGCCGCCTTCTATGAAAGGTTGGGCTTCGGAATCGTTTTCCGGGACGCCGGCTGGATGATCCTC
CAGCGCGGGGATCTCATGCTGGAGTTCTTCGCCCACCCCAACTTGTTTATTGCAGCTTATAATGGTTACA
AATAAAGCAATAGCATCACAAATTTCACAAATAAAGCATTTTTTTCACTGCATTCTAGTTGTGGTTTGTC
CAAACTCATCAATGTATCTTATCATGTCTGTATACCGTCGACCTCTAGCTAGAGCTTGGCGTAATCATGG
TCATAGCTGTTTCCTGTGTGAAATTGTTATCCGCTCACAATTCCACACAACATACGAGCCGGAAGCATAA
AGTGTAAAGCCTGGGGTGCCTAATGAGTGAGCTAACTCACATTAATTGCGTTGCGCTCACTGCCCGCTTT
CCAGTCGGGAAACCTGTCGTGCCAGCTGCATTAATGAATCGGCCAACGCGCGGGGAGAGGCGGTTTGCGT
ATTGGGCGCTCTTCCGCTTCCTCGCTCACTGACTCGCTGCGCTCGGTCGTTCGGCTGCGGCGAGCGGTAT
CAGCTCACTCAAAGGCGGTAATACGGTTATCCACAGAATCAGGGGATAACGCAGGAAAGAACATGTGAGC
AAAAGGCCAGCAAAAGGCCAGGAACCGTAAAAAGGCCGCGTTGCTGGCGTTTTTCCATAGGCTCCGCCCC
CCTGACGAGCATCACAAAAATCGACGCTCAAGTCAGAGGTGGCGAAACCCGACAGGACTATAAAGATACC
AGGCGTTTCCCCCTGGAAGCTCCCTCGTGCGCTCTCCTGTTCCGACCCTGCCGCTTACCGGATACCTGTC
CGCCTTTCTCCCTTCGGGAAGCGTGGCGCTTTCTCATAGCTCACGCTGTAGGTATCTCAGTTCGGTGTAG
GTCGTTCGCTCCAAGCTGGGCTGTGTGCACGAACCCCCCGTTCAGCCCGACCGCTGCGCCTTATCCGGTA
ACTATCGTCTTGAGTCCAACCCGGTAAGACACGACTTATCGCCACTGGCAGCAGCCACTGGTAACAGGAT
TAGCAGAGCGAGGTATGTAGGCGGTGCTACAGAGTTCTTGAAGTGGTGGCCTAACTACGGCTACACTAGA
AGAACAGTATTTGGTATCTGCGCTCTGCTGAAGCCAGTTACCTTCGGAAAAAGAGTTGGTAGCTCTTGAT
CCGGCAAACAAACCACCGCTGGTAGCGGTGGTTTTTTTGTTTGCAAGCAGCAGATTACGCGCAGAAAAAA
AGGATCTCAAGAAGATCCTTTGATCTTTTCTACGGGGTCTGACGCTCAGTGGAACGAAAACTCACGTTAA
GGGATTTTGGTCATGAGATTATCAAAAAGGATCTTCACCTAGATCCTTTTAAATTAAAAATGAAGTTTTA
AATCAATCTAAAGTATATATGAGTAAACTTGGTCTGACAGTTACCAATGCTTAATCAGTGAGGCACCTAT
CTCAGCGATCTGTCTATTTCGTTCATCCATAGTTGCCTGACTCCCCGTCGTGTAGATAACTACGATACGG
GAGGGCTTACCATCTGGCCCCAGTGCTGCAATGATACCGCGAGACCCACGCTCACCGGCTCCAGATTTAT
CAGCAATAAACCAGCCAGCCGGAAGGGCCGAGCGCAGAAGTGGTCCTGCAACTTTATCCGCCTCCATCCA
GTCTATTAATTGTTGCCGGGAAGCTAGAGTAAGTAGTTCGCCAGTTAATAGTTTGCGCAACGTTGTTGCC
ATTGCTACAGGCATCGTGGTGTCACGCTCGTCGTTTGGTATGGCTTCATTCAGCTCCGGTTCCCAACGAT
CAAGGCGAGTTACATGATCCCCCATGTTGTGCAAAAAAGCGGTTAGCTCCTTCGGTCCTCCGATCGTTGT
CAGAAGTAAGTTGGCCGCAGTGTTATCACTCATGGTTATGGCAGCACTGCATAATTCTCTTACTGTCATG
CCATCCGTAAGATGCTTTTCTGTGACTGGTGAGTACTCAACCAAGTCATTCTGAGAATAGTGTATGCGGC
GACCGAGTTGCTCTTGCCCGGCGTCAATACGGGATAATACCGCGCCACATAGCAGAACTTTAAAAGTGCT
CATCATTGGAAAACGTTCTTCGGGGCGAAAACTCTCAAGGATCTTACCGCTGTTGAGATCCAGTTCGATG
TAACCCACTCGTGCACCCAACTGATCTTCAGCATCTTTTACTTTCACCAGCGTTTCTGGGTGAGCAAAAA
CAGGAAGGCAAAATGCCGCAAAAAAGGGAATAAGGGCGACACGGAAATGTTGAATACTCATACTCTTCCT
TTTTCAATATTATTGAAGCATTTATCAGGGTTATTGTCTCATGAGCGGATACATATTTGAATGTATTTAG
AAAAATAAACAAATAGGGGTTCCGCGCACATTTCCCCGAAAAGTGCCACCTGACGTCGACGGATCGGGAG
ATCTCCCGATCCCCTATGGTGCACTCTCAGTACAATCTGCTCTGATGCCGCATAGTTAAGCCAGTATCTG
CTCCCTGCTTGTGTGTTGGAGGTCGCTGAGTAGTGCGCGAGCAAA
