>Addgene plasmid #90007 | pcDNA5-Flag-BRD4-7D | depositor partial sequence | sequence record 174983 | pcDNA5-Flag-BRD4-7D sequence 4089 bps
ATGTCTGCGGAGAGCGGCCCTGGGACGAGATTGAGAAATCTGCCAGTAATGGGGGATGGACTAGAAACTT
CCCAAATGTCTACAACACAGGCCCAGGCCCAACCCCAGCCAGCCAACGCAGCCAGCACCAACCCCCCGCC
CCCAGAGACCTCCAACCCTAACAAGCCCAAGAGGCAG
[300 nt withheld, positions 178-477]
AAAATAAATGAGCTACCCACAGAAGAAACCGAGATCATGATAGTCCAGGCAAAAGGAAGAGGACGTGGGA
GGAAAGAAACAGGGACAGCAAAACCTGGCGTTTCCACGGTACCAAACACAACTCAAGCATCGACTCCTCC
GCAGACCCAGACCCCTCAGCCGAATCCTCCTCCTGTGCAGGCCACGCCTCACCCCTTCCCTGCCGTCACC
CCGGACCTCATCGTCCAGACCCCTGTCATGACAGTGGTGCCTCCCCAGCCACTGCAGACGCCCCCGCCAG
TGCCCCCCCAGCCACAACCCCCACCCGCTCCAGCTCCCCAGCCCGTACAGAGCCACCCACCCATCATCGC
GGCCACCCCACAGCCTGTGAAGACAAAGAAGGGAGTGAAGAGGAAAGCAGACACCACCACCCCCACCACC
ATTGACCCCATTCACGAGCCACCCTCGCTGCCCCCGGAGCCCAAGACCACCAAGCTGGGCCAGCGGCGGG
AGAGCAGCCGGCCTGTGAAACCTCCAAAGAAGGACGTGCCCGACTCTCAGCAGCACCCAGCACCAGAGAA
GAGCAGCAAGGTCTCGGAGCAGCTCAAGTGCTGCAGCGGCATCCTCAAGGAGATGTTTGCCAAGAAGCAC
GCCGCCTACGCCTGGCCCTTCTACAAGCCTGTGGACGTGGAGGCACTGGGCCTACACGACTACTGTGACA
TCATCAAGCACCCCATGGACATGAGCACAATCAAGTCTAAACTGGAGGCCCGTGAGTACCGTGATGCTCA
GGAGTTTGGTGCTGACGTCCGATTGATGTTCTCCAACTGCTATAAGTACAACCCTCCTGACCATGAGGTG
GTGGCCATGGCCCGCAAGCTCCAGGATGTGTTCGAAATGCGCTTTGCCAAGATGCCGGACGAGCCTGAGG
AGCCAGTGGTGGCCGTGTCCTCCCCGGCAGTGCCCCCTCCCACCAAGGTTGTGGCCCCGCCCGATTCCAG
CGACGACAGCAGCGATGCCTCCGCGGACAGTGACGCTGCGACTGATGACGCTGAGGAGGAGCGAGCCCAG
CGGCTGGCTGAGCTCCAGGAGCAGCTCAAAGCCGTGCACGAGCAGCTTGCAGCCCTCTCTCAGCCCCAGC
AGAACAAACCAAAGAAAAAGGAGAAAGACAAGAAGGAAAAGAAAAAAGAAAAGCACAAAAGGAAAGAGGA
AGTGGAAGAGAATAAAAAAAGCAAAGCCAAGGAACCTCCTCCTAAAAAGACGAAGAAAAATAATAGCAGC
AACAGCAATGTGAGCAAGAAGGAGCCAGCGCCCATGAAGAGCAAGCCCCCTCCCACGTATGAG
[249 nt withheld, positions 1801-2049]
GAGAAAGTTGATGTGATTGCCGGCTCCTCCAAGATGAAGGGCTTCTCGTCCTCAGAGTCGGAGAGCTCCA
GTGAGTCCAGCTCCTCTGACAGCGAAGACTCCGAAACAGAGATGGCTCCGAAGTCAAAAAAGAAGGGGCA
CCCCGGGAGGGAGCAGAAGAAGCACCATCATCACCACCATCAGCAGATGCAGCAGGCCCCGGCTCCTGTG
CCCCAGCAGCCGCCCCCGCCTCCCCAGCAGCCCCCACCGCCTCCACCTCCGCAGCAGCAACAGCAGCCGC
CACCCCCGCCTCCCCCACCCTCCATGCCGCAGCAGGCAGCCCCGGCGATGAAGTCCTCGCCCCCACCCTT
CATTGCCACCCAGGTGCCCGTCCTGGAGCCCCAGCTCCCAGGCAGCGTCTTTGACCCCATCGGCCACTTC
ACCCAGCCCATCCTGCACCTGCCGCAGCCTGAGCTGCCCCCTCACCTGCCCCAGCCGCCTGAGCACAGCA
CTCCACCCCATCTCAACCAGCACGCAGTGGTCTCTCCTCCAGCTTTGCACAACGCACTACCCCAGCAGCC
ATCACGGCCCAGCAACCGAGCCGCTGCCCTGCCTCCCAAGCCCGCCCGGCCCCCAGCCGTGTCACCAGCC
TTGACCCAAACACCCCTGCTCCCACAGCCCCCCATGGCCCAACCCCCCCAAGTGCTGCTGGAGGATGAAG
AGCCACCTGCCCCACCCCTCACCTCCATGCAGATGCAGCTGTACCTGCAGCAGCTGCAGAAGGTGCAGCC
CCCTACGCCGCTACTCCCTTCCGTGAAGGTGCAGTCCCAGCCCCCACCCCCCCTGCCGCCCCCACCCCAC
CCCTCTGTGCAGCAGCAGCTGCAGCAGCAGCCGCCACCACCCCCACCACCCCAGCCCCAGCCTCCACCCC
AGCAGCAGCATCAGCCCCCTCCACGGCCCGTGCACTTGCAGCCCATGCAGTTTTCCACCCACATCCAACA
GCCCCCGCCACCCCAGGGCCAGCAGCCCCCCCATCCGCCCCCAGGCCAGCAGCCACCCCCGCCGCAGCCT
GCCAAGCCTCAGCAAGTCATCCAGCACCACCATTCACCCCGGCACCACAAGTCGGACCCCTACTCAACCG
GTCACCTCCGCGAAGCCCCCTCCCCGCTTATGATACATTCCCCCCAGATGTCACAGTTCCAGAGCCTGAC
CCACCAGTCTCCACCCCAGCAAAACGTCCAGCCTAAGAAACAGGAGCTGCGTGCTGCCTCCGTGGTCCAG
CCCCAGCCCCTCGTGGTGGTGAAGGAGGAGAAGATCCACTCACCCATCATCCGCAGCGAGCCCTTCAGCC
CCTCGCTGCGGCCGGAGCCCCCCAAGCACCCGGAGAGCATCAAGGCCCCCGTCCACCTGCCCCAGCGGCC
GGAAATGAAGCCTGTGGATGTCGGGAGGCCTGTGATCCGGCCCCCAGAGCAGAACGCACCGCCACCAGGG
GCCCCTGACAAGGACAAACAGAAACAGGAGCCGAAGACTCCAGTTGCGCCCAAAAAGGACCTGAAAATCA
AGAACATGGGCTCCTGGGCCAGCCTAGTGCAGAAGCATCCGACCACCCCCTCCTCCACAGCCAAGTCATC
CAGCGACAGCTTCGAGCAGTTCCGCCGCGCCGCTCGGGAGAAAGAGGAGCGTGAGAAGGCCCTGAAGGCT
CAGGCCGAGCACGCTGAGAAGGAGAAGGAGCGGCTGCGGCAGGAGCGCATGAGGAGCCGAGAGGACGAGG
ATGCGCTGGAGCAGGCCCGGCGGGCCCATGAGGAGGCACGTCGGCGCCAGGAGCAGCAGCAGCAGCAGCG
CCAGGAGCAACAGCAGCAGCAGCAACAGCAAGCAGCTGCGGTGGCTGCCGCCGCCACCCCACAGGCCCAG
AGCTCCCAGCCCCAGTCCATGCTGGACCAGCAGAGGGAGTTGGCCCGGAAGCGGGAGCAGGAGCGAAGAC
GCCGGGAAGCCATGGCAGCTACCATTGACATGAATTTCCAGAGTGATCTATTGTCAATATTTGAAGAAAA
TCTTTTCTGA
