>Addgene plasmid #90007 | pcDNA5-Flag-BRD4-7D | addgene partial sequence | sequence record 181658 | hBRD4-F 5'-CAGGCAAAAGGAAGAGGACG-3'
CTGGCGTTTCCACGGTACCAAACACAACTCAAGCATCGACTCCTCCGCAGACCCAGACCCCTCAGCCGAA
TCCTCCTCCTGTGCAGGCCACGCCTCACCCCTTCCCTGCCGTCACCCCGGACCTCATCGTCCAGACCCCT
GTCATGACAGTGGTGCCTCCCCAGCCACTGCAGACGCCCCCGCCAGTGCCCCCCCAGCCACAACCCCCAC
CCGCTCCAGCTCCCCAGCCCGTACAGAGCCACCCACCCATCATCGCGGCCACCCCACAGCCTGTGAAGAC
AAAGAAGGGAGTGAAGAGGAAAGCAGACACCACCACCCCCACCACCATTGACCCCATTCACGAGCCACCC
TCGCTGCCCCCGGAGCCCAAGACCACCAAGCTGGGCCAGCGGCGGGAGAGCAGCCGGCCTGTGAAACCTC
CAAAGAAGGACGTGCCCGACTCTCAGCAGCACCCAGCACCAGAGAAGAGCAGCAAGGTCTCGGAGCAGCT
CAAGTGCTGCAGCGGCATCCTCAAGGAGATGTTTGCCAAGAAGCACGCCGCCTACGCCTGGCCCTTCTAC
AAGCCTGTGGACGTGGAGGCACTGGGCCTACACGACTACTGTGACATCATCAAGCACCCCATGGACATGA
GCACAATCAAGTCTAAACTGGAGGCCCGTGAGTACCGTGATGCTCAGGAGTTTGGTGCTGACGTCCGATT
GATGTTCTCCAACTGCTATAAGTACAACCCTCCTGACCATGAGGT
