>Addgene plasmid #90007 | pcDNA5-Flag-BRD4-7D | addgene partial sequence | sequence record 182436 | Brd4-Mut 5'-GCCAAGAAGCACGCCGCC-3'
GCCTGTGGACGTGGAGGCACTGGGCCTACACGACTACTGTGACATCATCAAGCACCCCATGGACATGAGC
ACAATCAAGTCTAAACTGGAGGCCCGTGAGTACCGTGATGCTCAGGAGTTTGGTGCTGACGTCCGATTGA
TGTTCTCCAACTGCTATAAGTACAACCCTCCTGACCATGAGGTGGTGGCCATGGCCCGCAAGCTCCAGGA
TGTGTTCGAAATGCGCTTTGCCAAGATGCCGGACGAGCCTGAGGAGCCAGTGGTGGCCGTGTCCTCCCCG
GCAGTGCCCCCTCCCACCAAGGTTGTGGCCCCGCCCGATTCCAGCGACGACAGCAGCGATGACTCCGACG
ACAGTGACGATGACACTGATGACGATGAGGAGGAGCGAGCCCAGCGGCTGGCTGAGCTCCAGGAGCAGCT
CAAAGCCGTGCACGAGCAGCTTGCAGCCCTCTCTCAGCCCCAGCAGAACAAACCAAAGAAAAAGGAGAAA
GACAAGAAGGAAAAGAAAAAAGAAAAGCACAAAAGGAAAGAGGAAGTGGAAGAGAATAAAAAAAGCAAAG
CCAAGGAACCTCCTCCTAAAAAGACGAAGAAAAATAATAGCAGCAACAGCAATGTGAGCAAGAAGGAGCC
AGCGCCCATGAAGAGCAAGCCCCCTCCCACGTATGAG
[93 nt withheld, positions 668-760]
