>Addgene plasmid #90007 | pcDNA5-Flag-BRD4-7D | addgene partial sequence | sequence record 182437 | Brd4-Reverse 5'-GGTCAGGCTCTGGAACTG-3'
TAAGCGGGGAGGGGGCTTCGCGGAGGTGACCGGTTGAGTAGGGGTCCGACTTGTGGTGCCGGGGTGAATG
GTGGTGCTGGATGACTTGCTGAGGCTTGGCAGGCTGCGGCGGGGGTGGCTGCTGGCCTGGGGGCGGATGG
GGGGGCTGCTGGCCCTGGGGTGGCGGGGGCTGTTGGATGTGGGTGGAAAACTGCATGGGCTGCAAGTGCA
CGGGCCGTGGAGGGGGCTGATGCTGCTGCTGGGGTGGAGGCTGGGGCTGGGGTGGTGGGGGTGGTGGCGG
CTGCTGCTGCAGCTGCTGCTGCACAGAGGGGTGGGGTGGGGGCGGCAGGGGGGGTGGGGGCTGGGACTGC
ACCTTCACGGAAGGGAGTAGCGGCGTAGGGGGCTGCACCTTCTGCAGCTGCTGCAGGTACAGCTGCATCT
GCATGGAGGTGAGGGGTGGGGCAGGTGGCTCTTCATCCTCCAGCAGCACTTGGGGGGGTTGGGCCATGGG
GGGCTGTGGGAGCAGGGGTGTTTGGGTCAAGGCTGGTGACACGGCTGGGGGCCGGGCGGGCTTGGGAGGC
AGGGCAGCGGCTCGGTTGCTGGGCCGTGATGGCTGCTGGGGTAGTGCGTTGTGCAAAGCTGGAGGAGAGA
CCACTGCGTGCTGGTTGAGATGGGGTGGAGTGCTGTGCTCAGGCGGCTGGGGCAGGTGAGGGGGCAGCTC
AGGCTGCGGCAGGTGCAGGATGGGCTGGGTGAAGTGGCCGATGGGGTCAAAGACGCTGCCTGGGAGCTGG
GGCTCCAGGA
